>Addgene plasmid #36734 | TAL2306 | depositor partial sequence | sequence record 45927 | TAL2306 sequence 1538 bps
GAACCTGACCCCAGACCAGGTAGTCGCAATCGCGTCACATGACGGGGGAAAGCAAGCCCTGGAAACCGTG
CAAAGGTTGTTGCCGGTCCTTTGTCAAGACCACGGCCTTACACCGGAGCAAGTCGTGGCCATTGCATCCC
ACGACGGTGGCAAACAGGCTCTTGAGACGGTTCAGAGACTTCTCCCAGTTCTCTGTCAAGCCCACGGGCT
GACTCCCGATCAAGTTGTAGCGATTGCGAATAACAATGGAGGGAAACAAGCATTGGAGACTGTCCAACGG
CTCCTTCCCGTGTTGTGTCAAGCCCACGGTTTGACGCCTGCACAAGTGGTCGCCATCGCCAACAACAACG
GCGGTAAGCAGGCGCTGGAAACAGTACAGCGCCTGCTGCCTGTACTGTGCCAGGATCATGGACTGACCCC
AGACCAGGTAGTCGCAATCGCGTCACATGACGGGGGAAAGCAAGCCCTGGAAACCGTGCAAAGGTTGTTG
CCGGTCCTTTGTCAAGACCACGGCCTTACACCGGAGCAAGTCGTGGCCATTGCATCCCACGACGGTGGCA
AACAGGCTCTTGAGACGGTTCAGAGACTTCTCCCAGTTCTCTGTCAAGCCCACGGGCTGACTCCCGATCA
AGTTGTAGCGATTGCGAATAACAATGGAGGGAAACAAGCATTGGAGACTGTCCAACGGCTCCTTCCCGTG
TTGTGTCAAGCCCACGGTTTGACGCCTGCACAAGTGGTCGCCATCGCCAACAACAACGGCGGTAAGCAGG
CGCTGGAAACAGTACAGCGCCTGCTGCCTGTACTGTGCCAGGATCATGGACTGACCCCAGACCAGGTAGT
CGCAATCGCGTCACATGACGGGGGAAAGCAAGCCCTGGAAACCGTGCAAAGGTTGTTGCCGGTCCTTTGT
CAAGACCACGGCCTTACACCGGAGCAAGTCGTGGCCATTGCAAATAATAACGGTGGCAAACAGGCTCTTG
AGACGGTTCAGAGACTTCTCCCAGTTCTCTGTCAAGCCCACGGGCTGACTCCCGATCAAGTTGTAGCGAT
TGCGTCGCATGACGGAGGGAAACAAGCATTGGAGACTGTCCAACGGCTCCTTCCCGTGTTGTGTCAAGCC
CACGGTTTGACGCCTGCACAAGTGGTCGCCATCGCCAGCCATGATGGCGGTAAGCAGGCGCTGGAAACAG
TACAGCGCCTGCTGCCTGTACTGTGCCAGGATCATGGACTGACCCCAGACCAGGTAGTCGCAATCGCGTC
GAACATTGGGGGAAAGCAAGCCCTGGAAACCGTGCAAAGGTTGTTGCCGGTCCTTTGTCAAGACCACGGC
CTTACACCGGAGCAAGTCGTGGCCATTGCAAGCAATGGGGGTGGCAAACAGGCTCTTGAGACGGTTCAGA
GACTTCTCCCAGTTCTCTGTCAAGCCCACGGGCTGACTCCCGATCAAGTTGTAGCGATTGCGAATAACAA
TGGAGGGAAACAAGCATTGGAGACTGTCCAACGGCTCCTTCCCGTGTTGTGTCAAGCCCACGGTCTGA
