>Addgene plasmid #36734 | TAL2306 | addgene partial sequence | sequence record 48012 | CMV-F 5'-CGCAAATGGGCGGTAGGCGTG-3'
ACTAGAGAACCCACTGCTTACTGGCTTATCGAAATTAATACGACTCACTATAGGGAGACCCAAGCTGGCT
AGCACCATGGACTACAAAGACCATGACGGTGATTATAAAGATCATGACATCGATTACAAGGATGACGATG
ACAAGATGGCCCCCAAGAAGAAGAGGAAGGTGGGCATTCACCGCGGGGTACCTATGGTGGACTTGAGGAC
ACTCGGTTATTCGCAACAGCAACAGGAGAAAATCAAGCCTAAGGTCAGGAGCACCGTCGCGCAACACCAC
GAGGCGCTTGTGGGGCATGGCTTCACTCATGCGCATATTGTCGCGCTTTCACAGCACCCTGCGGCGCTTG
GGACGGTGGCTGTCAAATACCAAGATATGATTGCGGCCCTGCCCGAAGCCACGCACGAGGCAATTGTAGG
GGTCGGTAAACAGTGGTCGGGAGCGCGAGCACTTGAGGCGCTGCTGACTGTGGCGGGTGAGCTTAGGGGG
CCTCCGCTCCAGCTCGACACCGGGCAGCTGCTGAAGATCGCGAAGAGAGGGGGAGTAACAGCGGTAGAGG
CAGTGCACGCCTGGCGCAATGCGCTCACCGGGGCCCCCTTGAACCTGACCCCAGACCAGGTAGTCGCAAT
CGCGTCACATGACGGGGGAAAGCAAGCCCTGGAAACCGTGCAAAGGTTGTTGCCGGTCCTTTGTCAAGAC
CACGGCCTTACACCGGAGCAAGTCGTGGCCATTGCATCCCACGACGGTGGCAAACAGGCTCTTGAGACGG
TTCAGAGACTTCTCCCAGTTCTCTGTCAAGCCCACGGGCTGACTCCCGATCAAGTTGTAGCGATTGCGAA
TAACAATGGAGGGAAACAAGCATTGGAGACTGTCCAACGGCTCCTTCC
