[The description below was written by a language model from this plasmid's Addgene catalogue record.]
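Description:
TAL2306 is a mammalian expression plasmid encoding the left-hand monomer of a TALEN pair directed against the human ERCC2 (XPD) gene. It is built on the JDS70 backbone, a roughly 6.4 kb TALEN expression vector, into which a 1.5 kb array of TAL effector repeats was inserted using BsmBI sites that were destroyed in the cloning. The repeat array was produced by the FLASH assembly method, a high-throughput approach to building custom TALE repeat arrays. The plasmid is a high-copy vector maintained in E. coli under ampicillin selection. The specific origin of replication is not stated in the record, and no feature table is provided.

The backbone supplies the flanking protein parts. An N-terminal 3X FLAG tag allows detection of the protein, and a C-terminal wild-type FokI nuclease domain provides the cleavage activity. The inserted repeats complete a single open reading frame that fuses a programmable DNA-binding domain to FokI. Transcription in mammalian cells is driven by the CMV promoter. The vector type also lists a T7 promoter, which allows in vitro synthesis of TALEN mRNA, for example for direct delivery of RNA rather than plasmid. The use of a BGH reverse sequencing primer suggests a BGH polyadenylation region downstream of the coding sequence, though this is not explicitly listed.

Because FokI cuts only as a dimer, this construct is meant to be used with a matching right-hand ERCC2 TALEN that binds the opposite strand across a spacer. Together they generate a double-strand break at the target locus for gene disruption or editing. The Entrez entry linked in the record uses mouse-style gene nomenclature, although the insert species is given as human.
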