Addgene plasmid #36734: TAL2306
Depositing lab: Keith Joung. Depositing organization: Massachusetts General Hospital. Publication: FLASH assembly of TALENs for high-throughput genome editing. Reyon D, Tsai SQ, Khayter C, Foden JA, Sander JD, Joung JK. Nat Biotechnol. 2012 Apr 8. doi: 10.1038/nbt.2170. PubMed 22484455.
Backbone
  Vector backbone: JDS70
  Backbone manufacturer: Joung lab (Addgene Plasmid # 32285)
  Backbone size w/o insert (bp): 6447
  Vector type: Mammalian, T7 for in vitro mRNA synthesis
Growth in bacteria
  Bacterial resistance: Ampicillin, 100 μg/mL
  Growth temperature: 37°C
  Growth strain: XL1 Blue
  Copy number: High Copy
Gene/Insert
  Gene/Insert name: ERCC2-TALEN_Left (alt name: ERCC2)
  Species: H. sapiens (human)
  Insert size (bp): 1538
  Entrez Gene: Ercc2 (a.k.a. AA407812, AU020867, AW240756, CXPD, Ercc-2, Mhdarco15, RCO015, XPD)
  Promoter: CMV
  Tag / fusion protein: 3X Flag (N terminal on backbone); WT FOKI (C terminal on backbone)
  Cloning method: Restriction Enzyme; 5′ cloning site BsmBI (destroyed during cloning); 3′ cloning site BsmBI (destroyed during cloning)
  Sequencing primers: 5′ CMV-F; 3′ BGH-rev
Terms and licenses: Academic/Nonprofit Terms; Industry Terms: Not Available to Industry
Depositor comments: Target binding site: TCCGGCCGGCGCCATGA It is strongly recommended that users perform a diagnostic digest to verify this plasmid prior to use. For example, a double digest of the plasmid with BamHI and KpnI should result in two bands at 2.2kb and 5.9kb.
How to cite: TAL2306 was a gift from Keith Joung (Addgene plasmid # 36734 ; http://n2t.net/addgene:36734 ; RRID:Addgene_36734)
